>Addgene plasmid #120531 | H1-Mos-6U | addgene full sequence | sequence record 234010 | Addgene NGS Result
AATACGCAAACCGCCTCTCCCCGCGCGTTGGCCGATTCATTAATGCAGCTGGCACGACAGGTTTCCCGAC
TGGAAAGCAATTGAGGGCCTATTTCCCATGATTCCTTCATATTTGCATATACGATACAAGGCTGTTAGAG
AGATAATTGGAATTAATTTGACTGTAAACACAAAGATATTAGTACAAAATACGTGACGTAGAAAGTAATA
ATTTCTTGGGTAGTTTGCAGTTTTAAAATTATGTTTTAAAATGGACTATCATATGCTTACCGTAACTTGA
AAGTATTTCGATTTCTTGGCTTTATATATCTTGTGGAAAGGACGAAACACCGGGAAAAAGCTTGCACCAA
GGACCTACGTGCATCCCAGCGGAGTTTCTGGGCTGAACTGAACATTGCAAGACTACGCCACGACAACATA
GTTCGGGTTGTGGCTGCCAGCACGCGCACGCCCGAAGACTCCAACAGCCTAGGTACCATAATCATGGAGT
TTGGGGGCAACGTGACTCTACACCAAGTCATCTACGGTGCCACCCGCTCACCGGAGCCTCTCAGCTGCAG
AGAACAACCGAGTTTGGGGAAGTGCCTCAAGTATTCCCTAGATGTTGTTAGCGGCCGCTTTTTCCCTCTA
TCACTGATAGGGAACTTATAAGATTCCCAAATCCAAAGACATTTCACGTTTATGGTGATTTCCCAGAACA
CATAGCGACATGCAAATATTGCAGGGCGCCACTCCCCTGTCCCTCACAGCCATCTTCCTGCCAGGGCGCA
CGCGCGCTGGGTGTTCCCGCCTAGTGACACTGGGCCCGCGATTCCTTGGAGCGGGTTGATGACGTCAGCG
TTCTGCAGGGGCGGCCTCGTGATACGCCTATTTTTATAGGTTAATGTCATGATAATAATGGTTTCTTAGA
CGTCAGGTGGCACTTTTCGGGGAAATGTGCGCGGAACCCCTATTTGTTTATTTTTCTAAATACATTCAAA
TATGTATCCGCTCATGAGACAATAACCCTGATAAATGCTTCAATAATATTGAAAAAGGAAGAGTATGAGT
ATTCAACATTTCCGTGTCGCCCTTATTCCCTTTTTTGCGGCATTTTGCCTTCCTGTTTTTGCTCACCCAG
AAACGCTGGTGAAAGTAAAAGATGCTGAAGATCAGTTGGGTGCACGAGTGGGTTACATCGAACTGGATCT
CAACAGCGGTAAGATCCTTGAGAGTTTTCGCCCCGAAGAACGTTTTCCAATGATGAGCACTTTTAAAGTT
CTGCTATGTGGCGCGGTATTATCCCGTATTGACGCCGGGCAAGAGCAACTCGGTCGCCGCATACACTATT
CTCAGAATGACTTGGTTGAGTACTCACCAGTCACAGAAAAGCATCTTACGGATGGCATGACAGTAAGAGA
ATTATGCAGTGCTGCCATAACCATGAGTGATAACACTGCGGCCAACTTACTTCTGACAACGATCGGAGGA
CCGAAGGAGCTAACCGCTTTTTTGCACAACATGGGGGATCATGTAACTCGCCTTGATCGTTGGGAACCGG
AGCTGAATGAAGCCATACCAAACGACGAGCGTGACACCACGATGCCTGTAGCAATGGCAACAACGTTGCG
CAAACTATTAACTGGCGAACTACTTACTCTAGCTTCCCGGCAACAATTAATAGACTGGATGGAGGCGGAT
AAAGTTGCAGGACCACTTCTGCGCTCGGCCCTTCCGGCTGGCTGGTTTATTGCTGATAAATCTGGAGCCG
GTGAGCGTGGGTCTCGCGGTATCATTGCAGCACTGGGGCCAGATGGTAAGCCCTCCCGTATCGTAGTTAT
CTACACGACGGGGAGTCAGGCAACTATGGATGAACGAAATAGACAGATCGCTGAGATAGGTGCCTCACTG
ATTAAGCATTGGTAACTGTCAGACCAAGTTTACTCATATATACTTTAGATTGATTTAAAACTTCATTTTT
AATTTAAAAGGATCTAGGTGAAGATCCTTTTTGATAATCTCATGACCAAAATCCCTTAACGTGAGTTTTC
GTTCCACTGAGCGTCAGACCCCGTAGAAAAGATCAAAGGATCTTCTTGAGATCCTTTTTTTCTGCGCGTA
ATCTGCTGCTTGCAAACAAAAAAACCACCGCTACCAGCGGTGGTTTGTTTGCCGGATCAAGAGCTACCAA
CTCTTTTTCCGAAGGTAACTGGCTTCAGCAGAGCGCAGATACCAAATACTGTTCTTCTAGTGTAGCCGTA
GTTAGGCCACCACTTCAAGAACTCTGTAGCACCGCCTACATACCTCGCTCTGCTAATCCTGTTACCAGTG
GCTGCTGCCAGTGGCGATAAGTCGTGTCTTACCGGGTTGGACTCAAGACGATAGTTACCGGATAAGGCGC
AGCGGTCGGGCTGAACGGGGGGTTCGTGCACACAGCCCAGCTTGGAGCGAACGACCTACACCGAACTGAG
ATACCTACAGCGTGAGCTATGAGAAAGCGCCACGCTTCCCGAAGGGAGAAAGGCGGACAGGTATCCGGTA
AGCGGCAGGGTCGGAACAGGAGAGCGCACGAGGGAGCTTCCAGGGGGAAACGCCTGGTATCTTTATAGTC
CTGTCGGGTTTCGCCACCTCTGACTTGAGCGTCGATTTTTGTGATGCTCGTCAGGGGGGCGGAGCCTATG
GAAAAACGCCAGCAACGCGGCCTTTTTACGGTTCCTGGCCTTTTGCTGGCCTTTTGCTCACATGTTCTTT
CCTGCGTTATCCCCTGATTCTGTGGATAACCGTATTACCGCCTTTGAGTGAGCTGATACCGCTCGCCGCA
GCCGAACGACCGAGCGCAGCGAGTCAGTGAGCGAGGAAGCGGAAGAGCGCCC
Features (pLannotate 1.2.2; 8 found; start..end, strand, type, name):
     83..323     +  promoter       U6 promoter: RNA polymerase III promoter for human U6 snRNA
    343..624     +  CDS            MOS (fragment): MOS_HUMAN - Experimental evidence at protein level: Swiss-Prot protein existence level 1. From Homo sapiens (Human).
    626..643     -  promoter       PLtetO-1 promoter (fragment): modified phage lambda PL promoter with tet operator sites (Lutz and Bujard, 1997)
    642..843     -  promoter       H1 promoter (fragment): human H1 RNA promoter
    940..1044    +  promoter       AmpR promoter: bla
   1045..1905    +  CDS            AmpR: β-lactamase; bla; confers resistance to ampicillin, carbenicillin, and related antibiotics
   2076..2664    +  rep_origin     ori: high-copy-number ColE1/pMB1/pBR322/pUC origin of replication
   2847..78      +  CDS            lacI (fragment) (across the origin): lac repressor; lacI; The lac repressor binds to the lac operator to inhibit transcription in E. coli. This inhibition can be relieved by adding lactose or isopropyl-β-D-thiogalactopyranoside (IPTG).
