[The description below was written by a language model from this plasmid's Addgene catalogue record and pLannotate feature annotations shown in this document.]
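Description:
H1-Mos-6U is a small (about 2.9 kb) RNAi plasmid built on the pJET1.2 cloning backbone and designed to express double-stranded RNA against the mouse Mos (c-mos) transcript. It is propagated in E. coli as a high-copy plasmid through a ColE1/pUC-type origin and is selected with ampicillin through the β-lactamase gene driven by its native bla promoter.

The payload is a convergent-promoter cassette. The feature table shows a human U6 snRNA promoter on the forward strand, then a roughly 280 bp Mos fragment, then a human H1 RNA promoter on the reverse strand pointing back into the same fragment. Both are RNA polymerase III promoters. Placing them on opposite sides of the insert should yield sense and antisense transcripts of the Mos segment that can anneal into a long dsRNA, rather than a single hairpin transcript. This matches the stated purpose of dsRNA expression and the plasmid name. The automated annotation labels the insert as a fragment of human MOS, but the catalogue entry gives the species as mouse, so this label probably reflects homology matching and not the true origin of the sequence. The short PLtetO-1 hit between the insert and the H1 promoter may indicate tet operator sequence associated with H1, but the record does not say whether expression is tetracycline-regulated. The small lacI fragment spanning the origin is probably incidental backbone sequence.

The depositor notes an A>G change in the Mos sequence that does not affect function. The cloning sites are not recorded. The plasmid would typically be transfected into mammalian cells to study dsRNA-triggered responses or RNAi, with Mos as the target sequence.
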