Addgene plasmid #120531: H1-Mos-6U
Purpose: dsRNA expression
Depositing lab: Petr Svoboda. Depositing organization: Institute of Molecular Genetics of the Czech Academy of Sciences.
Backbone
  Vector backbone: pJET1.2
  Vector type: RNAi
Growth in bacteria
  Bacterial resistance: Ampicillin, 100 μg/mL
  Growth temperature: 37°C
  Growth strain: DH5alpha
  Copy number: High Copy
Gene/Insert
  Gene/Insert name: Mos
  Species: M. musculus (mouse)
  Mutation: A>G (see comments)
  Entrez Gene: Mos (a.k.a. c-mos)
  Cloning method: Restriction Enzyme; 5′ cloning site Unknown (unknown if destroyed); 3′ cloning site Unknown (unknown if destroyed)
Terms and licenses: Academic/Nonprofit Terms; Industry Terms: Not Available to Industry
Depositor comments: A>G mutation in Mos mRNA does not affect plasmid function.
How to cite: H1-Mos-6U was a gift from Petr Svoboda (Addgene plasmid # 120531 ; http://n2t.net/addgene:120531 ; RRID:Addgene_120531)
